>Addgene plasmid #120464 | EF1a_MYOD1_P2A_Hygro_Barcode | addgene full sequence | sequence record 234620 | Addgene NGS Result
GTCGACGGATCGGGAGATCTCCCGATCCCCTATGGTGCACTCTCAGTACAATCTGCTCTGATGCCGCATA
GTTAAGCCAGTATCTGCTCCCTGCTTGTGTGTTGGAGGTCGCTGAGTAGTGCGCGAGCAAAATTTAAGCT
ACAACAAGGCAAGGCTTGACCGACAATTGCATGAAGAATCTGCTTAGGGTTAGGCGTTTTGCGCTGCTTC
GCGATGTACGGGCCAGATATACGCGTTGACATTGATTATTGACTAGTTATTAATAGTAATCAATTACGGG
GTCATTAGTTCATAGCCCATATATGGAGTTCCGCGTTACATAACTTACGGTAAATGGCCCGCCTGGCTGA
CCGCCCAACGACCCCCGCCCATTGACGTCAATAATGACGTATGTTCCCATAGTAACGCCAATAGGGACTT
TCCATTGACGTCAATGGGTGGAGTATTTACGGTAAACTGCCCACTTGGCAGTACATCAAGTGTATCATAT
GCCAAGTACGCCCCCTATTGACGTCAATGACGGTAAATGGCCCGCCTGGCATTATGCCCAGTACATGACC
TTATGGGACTTTCCTACTTGGCAGTACATCTACGTATTAGTCATCGCTATTACCATGGTGATGCGGTTTT
GGCAGTACATCAATGGGCGTGGATAGCGGTTTGACTCACGGGGATTTCCAAGTCTCCACCCCATTGACGT
CAATGGGAGTTTGTTTTGGCACCAAAATCAACGGGACTTTCCAAAATGTCGTAACAACTCCGCCCCATTG
ACGCAAATGGGCGGTAGGCGTGTACGGTGGGAGGTCTATATAAGCAGCGCGTTTTGCCTGTACTGGGTCT
CTCTGGTTAGACCAGATCTGAGCCTGGGAGCTCTCTGGCTAACTAGGGAACCCACTGCTTAAGCCTCAAT
AAAGCTTGCCTTGAGTGCTTCAAGTAGTGTGTGCCCGTCTGTTGTGTGACTCTGGTAACTAGAGATCCCT
CAGACCCTTTTAGTCAGTGTGGAAAATCTCTAGCAGTGGCGCCCGAACAGGGACTTGAAAGCGAAAGGGA
AACCAGAGGAGCTCTCTCGACGCAGGACTCGGCTTGCTGAAGCGCGCACGGCAAGAGGCGAGGGGCGGCG
ACTGGTGAGTACGCCAAAAATTTTGACTAGCGGAGGCTAGAAGGAGAGAGATGGGTGCGAGAGCGTCAGT
ATTAAGCGGGGGAGAATTAGATCGCGATGGGAAAAAATTCGGTTAAGGCCAGGGGGAAAGAAAAAATATA
AATTAAAACATATAGTATGGGCAAGCAGGGAGCTAGAACGATTCGCAGTTAATCCTGGCCTGTTAGAAAC
ATCAGAAGGCTGTAGACAAATACTGGGACAGCTACAACCATCCCTTCAGACAGGATCAGAAGAACTTAGA
TCATTATATAATACAGTAGCAACCCTCTATTGTGTGCATCAAAGGATAGAGATAAAAGACACCAAGGAAG
CTTTAGACAAGATAGAGGAAGAGCAAAACAAAAGTAAGACCACCGCACAGCAAGCGGCCGCTGATCTTCA
GACCTGGAGGAGGAGATATGAGGGACAATTGGAGAAGTGAATTATATAAATATAAAGTAGTAAAAATTGA
ACCATTAGGAGTAGCACCCACCAAGGCAAAGAGAAGAGTGGTGCAGAGAGAAAAAAGAGCAGTGGGAATA
GGAGCTTTGTTCCTTGGGTTCTTGGGAGCAGCAGGAAGCACTATGGGCGCAGCGTCAATGACGCTGACGG
TACAGGCCAGACAATTATTGTCTGGTATAGTGCAGCAGCAGAACAATTTGCTGAGGGCTATTGAGGCGCA
ACAGCATCTGTTGCAACTCACAGTCTGGGGCATCAAGCAGCTCCAGGCAAGAATCCTGGCTGTGGAAAGA
TACCTAAAGGATCAACAGCTCCTGGGGATTTGGGGTTGCTCTGGAAAACTCATTTGCACCACTGCTGTGC
CTTGGAATGCTAGTTGGAGTAATAAATCTCTGGAACAGATTTGGAATCACACGACCTGGATGGAGTGGGA
CAGAGAAATTAACAATTACACAAGCTTAATACACTCCTTAATTGAAGAATCGCAAAACCAGCAAGAAAAG
AATGAACAAGAATTATTGGAATTAGATAAATGGGCAAGTTTGTGGAATTGGTTTAACATAACAAATTGGC
TGTGGTATATAAAATTATTCATAATGATAGTAGGAGGCTTGGTAGGTTTAAGAATAGTTTTTGCTGTACT
TTCTATAGTGAATAGAGTTAGGCAGGGATATTCACCATTATCGTTTCAGACCCACCTCCCAACCCCGAGG
GGACCCGACAGGCCCGAAGGAATAGAAGAAGAAGGTGGAGAGAGAGACAGAGACAGATCCATTCGATTAG
TGAACGGATCGGCACTGCGTGCGCCAATTCTGCAGACAAATGGCAGTATTCATCCACAATTTTAAAAGAA
AAGGGGGGATTGGGGGGTACAGTGCAGGGGAAAGAATAGTAGACATAATAGCAACAGACATACAAACTAA
AGAATTACAAAAACAAATTACAAAAATTCAAAATTTTCGGGTTTATTACAGGGACAGCAGAGATCCAGTT
TGGTTAATTAATCGATAAGCTTTGCAAAGATGGATAAAGTTTTAAACAGAGAGGAATCTTTGCAGCTAAT
GGACCTTCTAGGTCTTGAAAGGAGTGGGAATTGGCTCCGGTGCCCGTCAGTGGGCAGAGCGCACATCGCC
CACAGTCCCCGAGAAGTTGGGGGGAGGGGTCGGCAATTGAACCGGTGCCTAGAGAAGGTGGCGCGGGGTA
AACTGGGAAAGTGATGTCGTGTACTGGCTCCGCCTTTTTCCCGAGGGTGGGGGAGAACCGTATATAAGTG
CAGTAGTCGCCGTGAACGTTCTTTTTCGCAACGGGTTTGCCGCCAGAACACAGGTAAGTGCCGTGTGTGG
TTCCCGCGGGCCTGGCCTCTTTACGGGTTATGGCCCTTGCGTGCCTTGAATTACTTCCACCTGGCTGCAG
TACGTGATTCTTGATCCCGAGCTTCGGGTTGGAAGTGGGTGGGAGAGTTCGAGGCCTTGCGCTTAAGGAG
CCCCTTCGCCTCGTGCTTGAGTTGAGGCCTGGCCTGGGCGCTGGGGCCGCCGCGTGCGAATCTGGTGGCA
CCTTCGCGCCTGTCTCGCTGCTTTCGATAAGTCTCTAGCCATTTAAAATTTTTGATGACCTGCTGCGACG
CTTTTTTTCTGGCAAGATAGTCTTGTAAATGCGGGCCAAGATCTGCACACTGGTATTTCGGTTTTTGGGG
CCGCGGGCGGCGACGGGGCCCGTGCGTCCCAGCGCACATGTTCGGCGAGGCGGGGCCTGCGAGCGCGGCC
ACCGAGAATCGGACGGGGGTAGTCTCAAGCTGGCCGGCCTGCTCTGGTGCCTGGCCTCGCGCCGCCGTGT
ATCGCCCCGCCCTGGGCGGCAAGGCTGGCCCGGTCGGCACCAGTTGCGTGAGCGGAAAGATGGCCGCTTC
CCGGCCCTGCTGCAGGGAGCTCAAAATGGAGGACGCGGCGCTCGGGAGAGCGGGCGGGTGAGTCACCCAC
ACAAAGGAAAAGGGCCTTTCCGTCCTCAGCCGTCGCTTCATGTGACTCCACGGAGTACCGGGCGCCGTCC
AGGCACCTCGATTAGTTCTCGAGCTTTTGGAGTACGTCGTCTTTAGGTTGGGGGGAGGGGTTTTATGCGA
TGGAGTTTCCCCACACTGAGTGGGTGGAGACTGAAGTTAGGCCAGCTTGGCACTTGATGTAATTCTCCTT
GGAATTTGCCCTTTTTGAGTTTGGATCTTGGTTCATTCTCAAGCCTCAGACAGTGGTTCAAAGTTTTTTT
CTTCCATTTCAGGTGTCGTGAGGAATTAGCTTGGTACTAATACGACTCACTATAGGGAGACCCAAGCTGG
CTAGGTAAGCTTGATATCGAATTCCTGCAGCCCGGGGGATCCCGCCACCATGGAGCTACTGTCGCCACCG
CTCCGCGACGTAGACCTGACGGCCCCCGACGGCTCTCTCTGCTCCTTTGCCACAACGGACGACTTCTATG
ACGACCCGTGTTTCGACTCCCCGGACCTGCGCTTCTTCGAAGACCTGGACCCGCGCCTGATGCACGTGGG
CGCGCTCCTGAAACCCGAAGAGCACTCGCACTTCCCCGCGGCGGTGCACCCGGCCCCGGGCGCACGTGAG
GACGAGCATGTGCGCGCGCCCAGCGGGCACCACCAGGCGGGCCGCTGCCTACTGTGGGCCTGCAAGGCGT
GCAAGCGCAAGACCACCAACGCCGACCGCCGCAAGGCCGCCACCATGCGCGAGCGGCGCCGCCTGAGCAA
AGTAAATGAGGCCTTTGAGACACTCAAGCGCTGCACGTCGAGCAATCCAAACCAGCGGTTGCCCAAGGTG
GAGATCCTGCGCAACGCCATCCGCTATATCGAGGGCCTGCAGGCTCTGCTGCGCGACCAGGACGCCGCGC
CCCCTGGCGCCGCAGCCGCCTTCTATGCGCCGGGCCCGCTGCCCCCGGGCCGCGGCGGCGAGCACTACAG
CGGCGACTCCGACGCGTCCAGCCCGCGCTCCAACTGCTCCGACGGCATGATGGACTACAGCGGCCCCCCG
AGCGGCGCCCGGCGGCGGAACTGCTACGAAGGCGCCTACTACAACGAGGCGCCCAGCGAACCCAGGCCCG
GGAAGAGTGCGGCGGTGTCGAGCCTAGACTGCCTGTCCAGCATCGTGGAGCGCATCTCCACCGAGAGCCC
TGCGGCGCCCGCCCTCCTGCTGGCGGACGTGCCTTCTGAGTCGCCTCCGCGCAGGCAAGAGGCTGCCGCC
CCCAGCGAGGGAGAGAGCAGCGGCGACCCCACCCAGTCACCGGACGCCGCCCCGCAGTGCCCTGCGGGTG
CGAACCCCAACCCGATATACCAGGTGCTCGGATCCGGCGCAACAAACTTCTCTCTGCTGAAACAAGCCGG
AGATGTCGAAGAGAATCCTGGACCGATGAAAAAGCCTGAACTCACCGCGACGTCTGTCGAGAAGTTTCTG
ATCGAAAAGTTCGACAGCGTCTCCGACCTGATGCAGCTCTCGGAGGGCGAAGAATCTCGTGCTTTCAGCT
TCGATGTAGGAGGGCGTGGATATGTCCTGCGGGTAAATAGCTGCGCCGATGGTTTCTACAAAGATCGTTA
TGTTTATCGGCACTTTGCATCGGCCGCGCTCCCGATTCCGGAAGTGCTTGACATTGGGGAATTCAGCGAG
AGCCTGACCTATTGCATCTCCCGCCGTGCACAGGGTGTCACGTTGCAAGACCTGCCTGAAACCGAACTGC
CCGCTGTTCTGCAGCCGGTCGCGGAGGCCATGGATGCGATCGCTGCGGCCGATCTTAGCCAGACGAGCGG
GTTCGGCCCATTCGGACCGCAAGGAATCGGTCAATACACTACATGGCGTGATTTCATATGCGCGATTGCT
GATCCCCATGTGTATCACTGGCAAACTGTGATGGACGACACCGTCAGTGCGTCCGTCGCGCAGGCTCTCG
ATGAGCTGATGCTTTGGGCCGAGGACTGCCCCGAAGTCCGGCACCTCGTGCACGCGGATTTCGGCTCCAA
CAATGTCCTGACGGACAATGGCCGCATAACAGCGGTCATTGACTGGAGCGAGGCGATGTTCGGGGATTCC
CAATACGAGGTCGCCAACATCTTCTTCTGGAGGCCGTGGTTGGCTTGTATGGAGCAGCAGACGCGCTACT
TCGAGCGGAGGCATCCGGAGCTTGCAGGATCGCCGCGGCTCCGGGCGTATATGCTCCGCATTGGTCTTGA
CCAACTCTATCAGAGCTTGGTTGACGGCAATTTCGATGATGCAGCTTGGGCGCAGGGTCGATGCGACGCA
ATCGTCCGATCCGGAGCCGGGACTGTCGGGCGTACACAAATCGCCCGCAGAAGCGCGGCCGTCTGGACCG
ATGGCTGTGTAGAAGTACTCGCCGATAGTGGAAACCGACGCCCCAGCACTCGTCCGAGGGCAAAGGAATA
AGTTAGAACTATTTCCTGGCTGTTACGCGTTTCAAGGATAGTGTAACTGCTACTGACGGGCTTGTTAAAC
AGTGAACCGCCCGCCCCACGACCCGCAGCGCCCGACCGAAAGGAGCGCACGACCCCATGCATCGAACAAA
AGAAAAGGGGGGACTGGAAGGGCTAATTCACTCCCAACGAAGACAAGATATCATAACTTCGTATAGCATA
CATTATACGAAGTTATCGGCTAGCTGGTCCGGACTGTACTGGGTCTCTCTGGTTAGACCAGATCTGAGCC
TGGGAGCTCTCTGGCTAACTAGGGAACCCACTGCTTAAGCCTCAATAAAGCTTGCCTTGAGTGCTTCAAG
TAGTGTGTGCCCGTCTGTTGTGTGACTCTGGTAACTAGAGATCCCTCAGACCCTTTTAGTCAGTGTGGAA
AATCTCTAGCAGGGCCCGTTTAAACCCGCTGATCAGCCTCGACTGTGCCTTCTAGTTGCCAGCCATCTGT
TGTTTGCCCCTCCCCCGTGCCTTCCTTGACCCTGGAAGGTGCCACTCCCACTGTCCTTTCCTAATAAAAT
GAGGAAATTGCATCGCATTGTCTGAGTAGGTGTCATTCTATTCTGGGGGGTGGGGTGGGGCAGGACAGCA
AGGGGGAGGATTGGGAAGACAATAGCAGGCATGCTGGGGATGCGGTGGGCTCTATGGCTTCTGAGGCGGA
AAGAACCAGCTGGGGCTCTAGGGGGTATCCCC
[124 nt withheld, positions 6753-6876]
C
[91 nt withheld, positions 6878-6968]
A
[49 nt withheld, positions 6970-7018]
CCTTTGACGTTGGAGTCCACGTTCTTT
[37 nt withheld, positions 7046-7082]
ACCCTATCTCGGTCTATTCTTTTGATTTATAAGGGATTTTGCCGATTTCGGCCTATTGGTTAAAAAATGA
GCTGATTTAACAAAAATTTAACGCGAATTAATTCTGTGGAATGTGTGTCAGTTAGGGTGTGGAAAGTCCC
CAGGCTCCCCAGCAGGCAGAAGTATGCAAAGCATGCATCTCAATTAGTCAGCAACCAGGTGTGGAAAGTC
CCCAGGCTCCCCAGCAGGCAGAAGTATGCAAAGCATGCATCTCAATTAGTCAGCAACCATAGTCCCGCCC
CTAACTCCGCCCATCCCGCCCCTAACTCCGCCCAGTTCCGCCCATTCTCCGCCCCATGGCTGACTAATTT
TTTTTATTTATGCAGAGGCCGAGGCCGCCTCTGCCTCTGAGCTATTCCAGAAGTAGTGAGGAGGCTTTTT
TGGAGGCCTAGGCTTTTGCAAAAAGCTCCCGGGAGCTTGTATATCCATTTTCGGATCTGATCAGCACGTG
TTGACAATTAATCATCGGCATAGTATATCGGCATAGTATAATACGACAAGGTGAGGAACTAAACCATGGC
CAAGTTGACCAGTGCCGTTCCGGTGCTCACCGCGCGCGACGTCGCCGGAGCGGTCGAGTTCTGGACCGAC
CGGCTCGGGTTCTCCCGGGACTTCGTGGAGGACGACTTCGCCGGTGTGGTCCGGGACGACGTGACCCTGT
TCATCAGCGCGGTCCAGGACCAGGTGGTGCCGGACAACACCCTGGCCTGGGTGTGGGTGCGCGGCCTGGA
CGAGCTGTACGCCGAGTGGTCGGAGGTCGTGTCCACGAACTTCCGGGACGCCTCCGGGCCGGCCATGACC
GAGATCGGCGAGCAGCCGTGGGGGCGGGAGTTCGCCCTGCGCGACCCGGCCGGCAACTGCGTGCACTTCG
TGGCCGAGGAGCAGGACTGACACGTGCTACGAGATTTCGATTCCACCGCCGCCTTCTATGAAAGGTTGGG
CTTCGGAATCGTTTTCCGGGACGCCGGCTGGATGATCCTCCAGCGCGGGGATCTCATGCTGGAGTTCTTC
GCCCACCCCAACTTGTTTATTGCAGCTTATAATGGTTACAAATAAAGCAATAGCATCACAAATTTCACAA
ATAAAGCATTTTTTTCACTGCATTCTAGTTGTGGTTTGTCCAAACTCATCAATGTATCTTATCATGTCTG
TATACCGTCGACCTCTAGCTAGAGCTTGGCGTAATCATGGTCATAGCTGTTTCCTGTGTGAAATTGTTAT
CCGCTCACAATTCCACACAACATACGAGCCGGAAGCATAAAGTGTAAAGCCTGGGGTGCCTAATGAGTGA
GCTAACTCACATTAATTGCGTTGCGCTCACTGCCCGCTTTCCAGTCGGGAAACCTGTCGTGCCAGCTGCA
TTAATGAATCGGCCAACGCGCGGGGAGAGGCGGTTTGCGTATTGGGCGCTCTTCCGCTTCCTCGCTCACT
GACTCGCTGCGCTCGGTCGTTCGGCTGCGGCGAGCGGTATCAGCTCACTCAAAGGCGGTAATACGGTTAT
CCACAGAATCAGGGGATAACGCAGGAAAGAACATGTGAGCAAAAGGCCAGCAAAAGGCCAGGAACCGTAA
AAAGGCCGCGTTGCTGGCGTTTTTCCATAGGCTCCGCCCCCCTGACGAGCATCACAAAAATCGACGCTCA
AGTCAGAGGTGGCGAAACCCGACAGGACTATAAAGATACCAGGCGTTTCCCCCTGGAAGCTCCCTCGTGC
GCTCTCCTGTTCCGACCCTGCCGCTTACCGGATACCTGTCCGCCTTTCTCCCTTCGGGAAGCGTGGCGCT
TTCTCATAGCTCACGCTGTAGGTATCTCAGTTCGGTGTAGGTCGTTCGCTCCAAGCTGGGCTGTGTGCAC
GAACCCCCCGTTCAGCCCGACCGCTGCGCCTTATCCGGTAACTATCGTCTTGAGTCCAACCCGGTAAGAC
ACGACTTATCGCCACTGGCAGCAGCCACTGGTAACAGGATTAGCAGAGCGAGGTATGTAGGCGGTGCTAC
AGAGTTCTTGAAGTGGTGGCCTAACTACGGCTACACTAGAAGAACAGTATTTGGTATCTGCGCTCTGCTG
AAGCCAGTTACCTTCGGAAAAAGAGTTGGTAGCTCTTGATCCGGCAAACAAACCACCGCTGGTAGCGGTG
GTTTTTTTGTTTGCAAGCAGCAGATTACGCGCAGAAAAAAAGGATCTCAAGAAGATCCTTTGATCTTTTC
TACGGGGTCTGACGCTCAGTGGAACGAAAACTCACGTTAAGGGATTTTGGTCATGAGATTATCAAAAAGG
ATCTTCACCTAGATCCTTTTAAATTAAAAATGAAGTTTTAAATCAATCTAAAGTATATATGAGTAAACTT
GGTCTGACAGTTACCAATGCTTAATCAGTGAGGCACCTATCTCAGCGATCTGTCTATTTCGTTCATCCAT
AGTTGCCTGACTCCCCGTCGTGTAGATAACTACGATACGGGAGGGCTTACCATCTGGCCCCAGTGCTGCA
ATGATACCGCGAGACCCACGCTCACCGGCTCCAGATTTATCAGCAATAAACCAGCCAGCCGGAAGGGCCG
AGCGCAGAAGTGGTCCTGCAACTTTATCCGCCTCCATCCAGTCTATTAATTGTTGCCGGGAAGCTAGAGT
AAGTAGTTCGCCAGTTAATAGTTTGCGCAACGTTGTTGCCATTGCTACAGGCATCGTGGTGTCACGCTCG
TCGTTTGGTATGGCTTCATTCAGCTCCGGTTCCCAACGATCAAGGCGAGTTACATGATCCCCCATGTTGT
GCAAAAAAGCGGTTAGCTCCTTCGGTCCTCCGATCGTTGTCAGAAGTAAGTTGGCCGCAGTGTTATCACT
CATGGTTATGGCAGCACTGCATAATTCTCTTACTGTCATGCCATCCGTAAGATGCTTTTCTGTGACTGGT
GAGTACTCAACCAAGTCATTCTGAGAATAGTGTATGCGGCGACCGAGTTGCTCTTGCCCGGCGTCAATAC
GGGATAATACCGCGCCACATAGCAGAACTTTAAAAGTGCTCATCATTGGAAAACGTTCTTCGGGGCGAAA
ACTCTCAAGGATCTTACCGCTGTTGAGATCCAGTTCGATGTAACCCACTCGTGCACCCAACTGATCTTCA
GCATCTTTTACTTTCACCAGCGTTTCTGGGTGAGCAAAAACAGGAAGGCAAAATGCCGCAAAAAAGGGAA
TAAGGGCGACACGGAAATGTTGAATACTCATACTCTTCCTTTTTCAATATTATTGAAGCATTTATCAGGG
TTATTGTCTCATGAGCGGATACATATTTGAATGTATTTAGAAAAATAAACAAATAGGGGTTCCGCGCACA
TTTCCCCGAAAAGTGCCACCTGAC
Features (pLannotate 1.2.2; 33 found; start..end, strand, type, name):
     31..83      -  misc_feature   bom (fragment): basis of mobility region from pBR322
    238..617     +  enhancer       CMV enhancer: human cytomegalovirus immediate early enhancer
    618..817     +  promoter       CMV promoter: human cytomegalovirus (CMV) immediate early promoter
    835..1015    +  LTR            5' LTR (truncated): truncated 5' long terminal repeat (LTR) from HIV-1
   1062..1187    +  misc_feature   HIV-1 Ψ: packaging signal of human immunodeficiency virus type 1
   1171..1534    +  CDS            HIV-1 gag (fragment): gag protein from human immunodeficiency virus 1; gag
   1680..1913    +  misc_feature   RRE: The Rev response element (RRE) of HIV-1 allows for Rev-dependent mRNA export from the nucleus to the cytoplasm.
   2290..2390    +  CDS            Rev (fragment): human immunodeficiency virus 1 (HIV-1) Rev protein; rev; enhances nuclear export of unspliced and incompletely spliced viral mRNAs
   2440..2557    +  misc_feature   cPPT/CTS: central polypurine tract and central termination sequence of HIV-1
   2620..2686    +  CDS            small t antigen (fragment): SV40 (simian virus 40) small t antigen
   2693..3871    +  promoter       EF-1α promoter: strong constitutive promoter for human elongation factor EF-1α
   3888..3906    +  promoter       T7 promoter: promoter for bacteriophage T7 RNA polymerase
   3926..3962    -  misc_feature   MCS (fragment): pBluescript multiple cloning site
   3970..4929    +  CDS            MYOD1: MYOD1_HUMAN - Also known as BHLHC1, MYF3, MYOD. Experimental evidence at protein level: Swiss-Prot protein existence level 1. Acts as a transcriptional activator that promotes transcription of muscle-specific target genes and plays a role in muscle differentiation. Together with MYF5 and MYOG, co-occupies muscle-specific gene promoter core region during myogenesis. Induces fibroblasts to differentiate into myoblasts. Interacts with and is inhibited by the twist protein. This interaction probably involves the basic domains of both proteins (By similarity). From Homo sapiens (Human).
   4996..6018    +  CDS            hph: KHYB_ECOLX - Experimental evidence at protein level: Swiss-Prot protein existence level 1. The aminoglycoside phosphotransferases achieve inactivation of their antibiotic substrates by phosphorylation. Only phosphorylates hygromycin and closely related compounds such as demethyl analogs and destomycin. From Escherichia coli.
   6102..6215    +  CDS            nef (fragment): NEF_HV1LA - Experimental evidence at protein level: Swiss-Prot protein existence level 1. Extracellular Nef protein targets CD4(+) T-lymphocytes for apoptosis by interacting with CXCR4 surface receptors. From Human immunodeficiency virus type 1 group M subtype B (isolate Lai) (HIV-1).
   6213..6246    +  protein_bind   loxP: Cre-mediated recombination occurs in the 8-bp core sequence (GCATACAT). Cre recombinase
   6271..6451    +  LTR            5' LTR (truncated): truncated 5' long terminal repeat (LTR) from HIV-1
   6483..6707    +  polyA_signal   bGH poly(A) signal: bovine growth hormone polyadenylation signal
   6711..6732    +  promoter       SV40 promoter (fragment): SV40 enhancer and early promoter
   6753..7181    +  rep_origin     f1 ori (sequence partly withheld): f1 bacteriophage origin of replication; arrow indicates direction of (+) strand synthesis
   7195..7524    +  promoter       SV40 promoter: SV40 enhancer and early promoter
   7572..7619    +  promoter       EM7 promoter: synthetic bacterial promoter&nbsp
   7638..8012    +  CDS            BleoR: antibiotic-binding protein; Sh ble from Streptoalloteichus hindustanus; confers resistance to bleomycin, phleomycin, and Zeocin™
   8022..8147    +  CDS            ble (fragment): BLE_KLEPN - Experimental evidence at protein level: Swiss-Prot protein existence level 1. Binding protein with a strong affinity to the bleomycin family of antibiotics. Binds to CL990; an antimitotic-antibiotic compound. From Klebsiella pneumoniae.
   8142..8263    +  polyA_signal   SV40 poly(A) signal: SV40 polyadenylation signal
   8336..8352    -  protein_bind   lac operator: The lac repressor binds to the lac operator to inhibit transcription in E. coli. This inhibition can be relieved by adding lactose or isopropyl-β-D-thiogalactopyranoside (IPTG). lac repressor encoded by lacI
   8360..8390    -  promoter       lac promoter: promoter for the E. coli lac operon
   8405..8426    -  protein_bind   CAP binding site: CAP binding activates transcription in the presence of cAMP. E. coli catabolite activator protein
   8439..8531    -  CDS            lacI (fragment): lac repressor; lacI; The lac repressor binds to the lac operator to inhibit transcription in E. coli. This inhibition can be relieved by adding lactose or isopropyl-β-D-thiogalactopyranoside (IPTG).
   8714..9302    -  rep_origin     ori: high-copy-number ColE1/pMB1/pBR322/pUC origin of replication
   9473..10333   -  CDS            AmpR: β-lactamase; bla; confers resistance to ampicillin, carbenicillin, and related antibiotics
  10334..10438   -  promoter       AmpR promoter: bla
