[The description below was written by a language model from this plasmid's Addgene catalogue record and pLannotate feature annotations shown in this document.]
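Description:
EF1a_MYOD1_P2A_Hygro_Barcode is a lentiviral transfer plasmid of about 10.5 kb for constitutive expression of human MYOD1 in mammalian cells; the parental backbone is not named in the record. It is maintained in E. coli through a high-copy ColE1/pUC-type origin with ampicillin resistance, and it also carries an f1 origin. Outside the viral region, the backbone contains an SV40/EM7-driven bleomycin/Zeocin resistance cassette, although hygromycin is the only mammalian selection marker listed in the catalogue.

The viral genome is transcribed from a CMV enhancer/promoter fused to a truncated HIV-1 5' LTR. It includes the Ψ packaging signal with a partial gag sequence, the RRE for Rev-dependent nuclear export, and the cPPT/CTS. At the other end there is a truncated 3' LTR region containing a loxP site, followed by a bGH polyadenylation signal. Between these elements, the EF-1α promoter drives the 960 bp MYOD1 open reading frame, which encodes a bHLH transcription factor that activates muscle-specific genes and can convert fibroblasts towards a myogenic fate. As the construct name indicates, MYOD1 is linked through a P2A self-cleaving peptide to the hygromycin phosphotransferase gene (hph). A single transcript therefore yields both the factor and the marker used to select transduced cells. The P2A and the barcode are not annotated individually in the feature table. The barcode is described as allowing the transcript to be detected in single-cell RNA-seq, but the record does not give its exact position.

The associated study used pooled overexpression screens of cellular reprogramming, read out by both fitness and single-cell RNA sequencing. In that setting, the barcode lets each cell's transcriptome be matched to the factor it received.
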