Addgene plasmid #120464: EF1a_MYOD1_P2A_Hygro_Barcode
Purpose: Barcoded lentiviral vector to express MYOD1 in mammalian cells under control of EF1a promoter. Barcoded for transcript detection in single cell RNA-seq.
Depositing lab: Prashant Mali. Depositing organization: University of California, San Diego (UCSD). Publication: Mapping Cellular Reprogramming via Pooled Overexpression Screens with Paired Fitness and Single-Cell RNA-Sequencing Readout. Parekh U, Wu Y, Zhao D, Worlikar A, Shah N, Zhang K, Mali P. Cell Syst. 2018 Nov 12. pii: S2405-4712(18)30433-2. doi: 10.1016/j.cels.2018.10.008. PubMed 30448000.
Backbone
  Vector backbone: Unknown
  Backbone size w/o insert (bp): 9514
  Vector type: Lentiviral
  Selectable markers: Hygromycin
Growth in bacteria
  Bacterial resistance: Ampicillin, 100 μg/mL
  Growth temperature: 37°C
  Growth strain: Stbl3
  Copy number: High Copy
Gene/Insert
  Gene/Insert name: MYOD1
  Species: H. sapiens (human)
  Insert size (bp): 960
  Entrez Gene: MYOD1 (a.k.a. CMYP17, MYF3, MYOD, MYODRIF, PUM, bHLHc1)
  Promoter: EF1a
  Cloning method: Gibson Cloning
  Sequencing primers: 5′ 5'-ttctcaagcctcagacagtgg-3'
Terms and licenses: Academic/Nonprofit Terms; Industry Terms: Not Available to Industry
Depositor comments: 5' cloning site: BamHI (not destroyed), 3' cloning site: BamHI (not destroyed).
How to cite: EF1a_MYOD1_P2A_Hygro_Barcode was a gift from Prashant Mali (Addgene plasmid # 120464 ; http://n2t.net/addgene:120464 ; RRID:Addgene_120464)
