>Addgene plasmid #120464 | EF1a_MYOD1_P2A_Hygro_Barcode | depositor partial sequence | sequence record 228760 | MYOD1 gene
ATGGAGCTACTGTCGCCACCGCTCCGCGACGTAGACCTGACGGCCCCCGACGGCTCTCTCTGCTCCTTTG
CCACAACGGACGACTTCTATGACGACCCGTGTTTCGACTCCCCGGACCTGCGCTTCTTCGAAGACCTGGA
CCCGCGCCTGATGCACGTGGGCGCGCTCCTGAAACCCGAAGAGCACTCGCACTTCCCCGCGGCGGTGCAC
CCGGCCCCGGGCGCACGTGAGGACGAGCATGTGCGCGCGCCCAGCGGGCACCACCAGGCGGGCCGCTGCC
TACTGTGGGCCTGCAAGGCGTGCAAGCGCAAGACCACCAACGCCGACCGCCGCAAGGCCGCCACCATGCG
CGAGCGGCGCCGCCTGAGCAAAGTAAATGAGGCCTTTGAGACACTCAAGCGCTGCACGTCGAGCAATCCA
AACCAGCGGTTGCCCAAGGTGGAGATCCTGCGCAACGCCATCCGCTATATCGAGGGCCTGCAGGCTCTGC
TGCGCGACCAGGACGCCGCGCCCCCTGGCGCCGCAGCCGCCTTCTATGCGCCGGGCCCGCTGCCCCCGGG
CCGCGGCGGCGAGCACTACAGCGGCGACTCCGACGCGTCCAGCCCGCGCTCCAACTGCTCCGACGGCATG
ATGGACTACAGCGGCCCCCCGAGCGGCGCCCGGCGGCGGAACTGCTACGAAGGCGCCTACTACAACGAGG
CGCCCAGCGAACCCAGGCCCGGGAAGAGTGCGGCGGTGTCGAGCCTAGACTGCCTGTCCAGCATCGTGGA
GCGCATCTCCACCGAGAGCCCTGCGGCGCCCGCCCTCCTGCTGGCGGACGTGCCTTCTGAGTCGCCTCCG
CGCAGGCAAGAGGCTGCCGCCCCCAGCGAGGGAGAGAGCAGCGGCGACCCCACCCAGTCACCGGACGCCG
CCCCGCAGTGCCCTGCGGGTGCGAACCCCAACCCGATATACCAGGTGCTC
