>Addgene plasmid #120464 | EF1a_MYOD1_P2A_Hygro_Barcode | depositor partial sequence | sequence record 228761 | MYOD1 barcode
TTTCAAGGATAGTGTAACTG
